>Addgene plasmid #86448 | pBac[6xP3-Tc-hsp-DsRedExpress-SV40] | addgene full sequence | sequence record 170875 | Addgene NGS Result
TCGCGCGTTTCGGTGATGACGGTGAAAACCTCTGACACATGCAGCTCCCGGAGACGGTCACAGCTTGTCT
GTAAGCGGATGCCGGGAGCAGACAAGCCCGTCAGGGCGCGTCAGCGGGTGTTGGCGGGTGTCGGGGCTGG
CTTAACTATGCGGCATCAGAGCAGATTGTACTGAGAGTGCACCATATGCGGTGTGAAATACCGCACAGAT
GCGTAAGGAGAAAATACCGCATCAGGCGCCATTCGCCATTCAGGCTGCGCAACTGTTGGGAAGGGCGATC
GGTGCGGGCCTCTTCGCTATTACGCCAGCTGGCGAAAGGGGGATGTGCTGCAAGGCGATTAAGTTGGGTA
ACGCCAGGGTTTTCCCAGTCACGACGTTGTAAAACGACGGCCAGTGCCAAGCTTTGTTTAAAAATATAAC
AAAATTGTGATCCCACAAAATGAAGTGGGGCAAAATCAAATAATTAATAGTGTCCGTAAACTTGTTGGTC
TTCAACTTTTTGAGGAACACGTTGGACGGCAAATCCGTGACTATAACACAAGTTGATTTAATAATTTTAG
CCAACACGTCGGGCTGCGTGTTTTTTGCCGACGCGTCTGTGTACACGTTGATTAACTGGTCGATTAAACT
GTTGAAATAATTTAATTTTTGGTTCTTCTTTAAATCTGTGATGAAATTTTTTAAAATAACTTTAAATTCT
TCATTGGTAAAAAATGCCACGTTTTGCAACTTGTGAGGGTCTAATATGAGGTCAAACTCAGTAGGAGTTT
TATCCAAAAAAGAAAACATGATTACGTCTGTACACGAACGCGTATTAACGCAGAGTGCAAAGTATAAGAG
GGTTAAAAAATATATTTTACGCACCATATACGCATCGGGTTGATATCGTTAATATGGATCAATTTGAACA
GTTGATTAACGTGTCTCTGCTCAAGTCTTTGATCAAAACGCAAATCGACGAAAATGTGTCGGACAATATC
AAGTCGATGAGCGAAAAACTAAAAAGGCTAGAATACGACAATCTCACAGACAGCGTTGAGATATACGGTA
TTCACGACAGCAGGCTGAATAATAAAAAAATTAGAAACTATTATTTAACCCTAGAAAGATAATCATATTG
TGACGTACGTTAAAGATAATCATGCGTAAAATTGACGCATGTGTTTTATCGGTCTGTATATCGAGGTTTA
TTTATTAATTTGAATAGATATTAAGTTTTATTATATTTACACTTACATACTAATAATAAATTCAACAAAC
AATTTATTTATGTTTATTTATTTATTAAAAAAAAACAAAAACTCAAAATTTCTTCTATAAAGTAACAAAA
CTTTTAAACATTCTCTCTTTTACAAAAATAAACTTATTTTGTACTTTAAAAACAGTCATGTTGTATTATA
AAATAAGTAATTAGCTTAACTTATACATAATAGAAACAAATTATACTTATTAGTCAGTCAGAAACAACTT
TGGCACATATCAATATTATGCTCTCGACAAATAACTTTTTTGCATTTTTTGCACGATGCATTTGCCTTTC
GCCTTATTTTAGAGGGGCAGTAAGTACAGTAAGTACGTTTTTTCATTACTGGCTCTTCAGTACTGTCATC
TGATGTACCAGGCACTTCATTTGGCAAAATATTAGAGATATTATCGCGCAAATATCTCTTCAAAGTAGGA
GCTTCTAAACGCTTACGCATAAACGATGACGTCAGGCTCATGTAAAGGTTTCTCATAAATTTTTTGCGAC
TTTGAACCTTTTCTCCCTTGCTACTGACATTATGGCTGTATATAATAAAAGAATTTATGCAGGCAATGTT
TATCATTCCGTACAATAATGCCATAGGCCACCTATTCGTCTTCCTACTGCAGGTCATCACAGAACACATT
TGGTCTAGCGTGTCCACTCCGCCTTTAGTTTGATTATAATACATAACCATTTGCGGTTTACCGGTACTTT
CGTTGATAGAAGCATCCTCATCACAAGATGATAATAAGTATACCATCTTAGCTGGCTTCGGTTTATATGA
GACGAGAGTAAGGGGTCCGTCAAAACAAAACATCGATGTTCCCACTGGCCTGGAGCGACTGTTTTTCAGT
ACTTCCGGTATCTCGCGTTTGTTTGATCGCACGGTTCCCACAATGGTTTCGACGATCTAATTCAATTAGA
GACTAATTCAATTAGAGCTAATTCAATTAATCCGTTTCATATATAAGCGCGGTCTCGCGGCGCGTTGTCA
GTGAATTTGAATCAAGCGAAGCGAAAGCAACAAAGCTAAGCAAGCGACTCAAAGCAAATTTTCAAAGCGA
CTTTAACAAAGTTGAGTGAATTATTTACTAGTGAATTCAAAGTGGTACCGGTCGCCACCATGGCCTCCTC
CGAGGACGTCATCAAGGAGTTCATGCGCTTCAAGGTGCGCATGGAGGGCTCCGTGAACGGCCACGAGTTC
GAGATCGAGGGCGAGGGCGAGGGCCGCCCCTACGAGGGCACCCAGACCGCCAAGCTGAAGGTGACCAAGG
GCGGCCCCCTGCCCTTCGCCTGGGACATCCTGTCCCCCCAGTTCCAGTACGGCTCCAAGGTGTACGTGAA
GCACCCCGCCGACATCCCCGACTACAAGAAGCTGTCCTTCCCCGAGGGCTTCAAGTGGGAGCGCGTGATG
AACTTCGAGGACGGCGGCGTGGTGACCGTGACCCAGGACTCCTCCCTGCAGGACGGCTCCTTCATCTACA
AGGTGAAGTTCATCGGCGTGAACTTCCCCTCCGACGGCCCCGTAATGCAGAAGAAGACTATGGGCTGGGA
GGCCTCCACCGAGCGCCTGTACCCCCGCGACGGCGTGCTGAAGGGCGAGATCCACAAGGCCCTGAAGCTG
AAGGACGGCGGCCACTACCTGGTGGAGTTCAAGTCCATCTACATGGCCAAGAAGCCCGTGCAGCTGCCCG
GCTACTACTACGTGGACTCCAAGCTGGACATCACCTCCCACAACGAGGACTACACCATCGTGGAGCAGTA
CGAGCGCGCCGAGGGCCGCCACCACCTGTTCCTGTAGCGGCCGCGACTCTAGATCATAATCAGCCATACC
ACATTTGTAGAGGTTTTACTTGCTTTAAAAAACCTCCCACACCTCCCCCTGAACCTGAAACATAAAATGA
ATGCAATTGTTGTTGTTAACTTGTTTATTGCAGCTTATAATGGTTACAAATAAAGCAATAGCATCACAAA
TTTCACAAATAAAGCATTTTTTTCACTGCATTCTAGTTGTGGTTTGTCCAAACTCATCAATGTATCTTAA
AGCTGATCTGACAATGTTCAGTGCAGAGACTCGGCTACGCCTCGTGGACTTTGAAGTTGACCAACAATGT
TTATTCTTACCTCTAATAGTCCTCTGTGGCAAGGTCAAGATTCTGTTAGAAGCCAATGAAGAACCTGGTT
GTTCAATAACATTTTGTTCGTCTAATATTTCACTACCGCTTGACGTTGGCTGCACTTCATGTACCTCATC
TATAAACGCTTCTTCTGTATCGCTCTGGACGTCATCTTCACTTACGTGATCTGATATTTCACTGTCAGAA
TCCTCACCAACAAGCTCGTCATCGCTTTGCAGAAGAGCAGAGAGGATATGCTCATCGTCTAAAGAACTAC
CCATTTTATTATATATTAGTCACGATATCTATAACAAGAAAATATATATATAATAAGTTATCACGTAAGT
AGAACATGAAATAACAATATAATTATCGTATGAGTTAAATCTTAAAAGTCACGTAAAAGATAATCATGCG
TCATTTTGACTCACGCGGTCGTTATAGTTCAAAATCAGTGACACTTACCGCATTGACAAGCACGCCTCAC
GGGAGCTCCAAGCGGCGACTGAGATGTCCTAAATGCACAGCGACGGATTCGCGCTATTTAGAAAGAGAGA
GCAATATTTCAAGAATGCATGCGTCAATTTTACGCAGACTATCTTTCTAGGGTTAAAAAAGATTTGCGCT
TTACTCGACCTAAACTTTAAACACGTCATAGAATCTTCGTTTGACAAAAACCACATTGTGGCCAAGCTGT
GTGACGCGACGCGCGCTAAAGAATGGCAAACCAAGTCGCGCGAGCGTCGACTCTAGAGGATCCCCGGGTA
CCGAGCTCGAATTCGTAATCATGTCATAGCTGTTTCCTGTGTGAAATTGTTATCCGCTCACAATTCCACA
CAACATACGAGCCGGAAGCATAAAGTGTAAAGCCTGGGGTGCCTAATGAGTGAGCTAACTCACATTAATT
GCGTTGCGCTCACTGCCCGCTTTCCAGTCGGGAAACCTGTCGTGCCAGCTGCATTAATGAATCGGCCAAC
GCGCGGGGAGAGGCGGTTTGCGTATTGGGCGCTCTTCCGCTTCCTCGCTCACTGACTCGCTGCGCTCGGT
CGTTCGGCTGCGGCGAGCGGTATCAGCTCACTCAAAGGCGGTAATACGGTTATCCACAGAATCAGGGGAT
AACGCAGGAAAGAACATGTGAGCAAAAGGCCAGCAAAAGGCCAGGAACCGTAAAAAGGCCGCGTTGCTGG
CGTTTTTCCATAGGCTCCGCCCCCCTGACGAGCATCACAAAAATCGACGCTCAAGTCAGAGGTGGCGAAA
CCCGACAGGACTATAAAGATACCAGGCGTTTCCCCCTGGAAGCTCCCTCGTGCGCTCTCCTGTTCCGACC
CTGCCGCTTACCGGATACCTGTCCGCCTTTCTCCCTTCGGGAAGCGTGGCGCTTTCTCATAGCTCACGCT
GTAGGTATCTCAGTTCGGTGTAGGTCGTTCGCTCCAAGCTGGGCTGTGTGCACGAACCCCCCGTTCAGCC
CGACCGCTGCGCCTTATCCGGTAACTATCGTCTTGAGTCCAACCCGGTAAGACACGACTTATCGCCACTG
GCAGCAGCCACTGGTAACAGGATTAGCAGAGCGAGGTATGTAGGCGGTGCTACAGAGTTCTTGAAGTGGT
GGCCTAACTACGGCTACACTAGAAGAACAGTATTTGGTATCTGCGCTCTGCTGAAGCCAGTTACCTTCGG
AAAAAGAGTTGGTAGCTCTTGATCCGGCAAACAAACCACCGCTGGTAGCGGTGGTTTTTTTGTTTGCAAG
CAGCAGATTACGCGCAGAAAAAAAGGATCTCAAGAAGATCCTTTGATCTTTTCTACGGGGTCTGACGCTC
AGTGGAACGAAAACTCACGTTAAGGGATTTTGGTCATGAGATTATCAAAAAGGATCTTCACCTAGATCCT
TTTAAATTAAAAATGAAGTTTTAAATCAATCTAAAGTATATATGAGTAAACTTGGTCTGACAGTTACCAA
TGCTTAATCAGTGAGGCACCTATCTCAGCGATCTGTCTATTTCGTTCATCCATAGTTGCCTGACTCCCCG
TCGTGTAGATAACTACGATACGGGAGGGCTTACCATCTGGCCCCAGTGCTGCAATGATACCGCGAGACCC
ACGCTCACCGGCTCCAGATTTATCAGCAATAAACCAGCCAGCCGGAAGGGCCGAGCGCAGAAGTGGTCCT
GCAACTTTATCCGCCTCCATCCAGTCTATTAATTGTTGCCGGGAAGCTAGAGTAAGTAGTTCGCCAGTTA
ATAGTTTGCGCAACGTTGTTGCCATTGCTACAGGCATCGTGGTGTCACGCTCGTCGTTTGGTATGGCTTC
ATTCAGCTCCGGTTCCCAACGATCAAGGCGAGTTACATGATCCCCCATGTTGTGCAAAAAAGCGGTTAGC
TCCTTCGGTCCTCCGATCGTTGTCAGAAGTAAGTTGGCCGCAGTGTTATCACTCATGGTTATGGCAGCAC
TGCATAATTCTCTTACTGTCATGCCATCCGTAAGATGCTTTTCTGTGACTGGTGAGTACTCAACCAAGTC
ATTCTGAGAATAGTGTATGCGGCGACCGAGTTGCTCTTGCCCGGCGTCAATACGGGATAATACCGCGCCA
CATAGCAGAACTTTAAAAGTGCTCATCATTGGAAAACGTTCTTCGGGGCGAAAACTCTCAAGGATCTTAC
CGCTGTTGAGATCCAGTTCGATGTAACCCACTCGTGCACCCAACTGATCTTCAGCATCTTTTACTTTCAC
CAGCGTTTCTGGGTGAGCAAAAACAGGAAGGCAAAATGCCGCAAAAAAGGGAATAAGGGCGACACGGAAA
TGTTGAATACTCATACTCTTCCTTTTTCAATATTATTGAAGCATTTATCAGGGTTATTGTCTCATGAGCG
GATACATATTTGAATGTATTTAGAAAAATAAACAAATAGGGGTTCCGCGCACATTTCCCCGAAAAGTGCC
ACCTGACGTCTAAGAAACCATTATTATCATGACATTAACCTATAAAAATAGGCGTATCACGAGGCCCTTT
CGTC
Features (pLannotate 1.2.2; 17 found; start..end, strand, type, name):
    137..236     +  misc_feature   bom (fragment): basis of mobility region from pBR322
    242..396     -  CDS            lacZα (fragment): LacZα fragment of β-galactosidase; lacZ fragment
    400..867     -  CDS            LEF-9 (fragment): LEF9_NPVAC - Experimental evidence at protein level: Swiss-Prot protein existence level 1. Component of the viral DNA-dependent RNA polymerase which is composed of four equimolar subunits of LEF-4, LEF-8, LEF-9, and p47. Plays an essential role in late and very late gene expression. From Autographa californica nuclear polyhedrosis virus (AcMNPV).
    894..1097    +  CDS            FP (fragment): FP25_NPVAC - Experimental evidence at protein level: Swiss-Prot protein existence level 1. From Autographa californica nuclear polyhedrosis virus (AcMNPV).
   2370..3047    +  CDS            DsRed-Express: rapidly maturing tetrameric variant of DsRed fluorescent protein (Bevis and Glick, 2002) mammalian codon-optimized
   3062..3145    +  CDS            large T antigen (fragment): large T antigen from SV40 (simian virus 40)
   3168..3289    +  polyA_signal   SV40 poly(A) signal: SV40 polyadenylation signal
   3973..4113    +  CDS            FP (fragment): FP25_NPVAC - Experimental evidence at protein level: Swiss-Prot protein existence level 1. From Autographa californica nuclear polyhedrosis virus (AcMNPV).
   4106..4144    -  misc_feature   MCS (fragment): pUC18/19 multiple cloning site
   4177..4193    -  protein_bind   lac operator: The lac repressor binds to the lac operator to inhibit transcription in E. coli. This inhibition can be relieved by adding lactose or isopropyl-β-D-thiogalactopyranoside (IPTG). lac repressor encoded by lacI
   4201..4231    -  promoter       lac promoter: promoter for the E. coli lac operon
   4246..4267    -  protein_bind   CAP binding site: CAP binding activates transcription in the presence of cAMP. E. coli catabolite activator protein
   4280..4372    -  CDS            lacI (fragment): lac repressor; lacI; The lac repressor binds to the lac operator to inhibit transcription in E. coli. This inhibition can be relieved by adding lactose or isopropyl-β-D-thiogalactopyranoside (IPTG).
   4555..5143    -  rep_origin     ori: high-copy-number ColE1/pMB1/pBR322/pUC origin of replication
   5314..6174    -  CDS            AmpR: β-lactamase; bla; confers resistance to ampicillin, carbenicillin, and related antibiotics
   6175..6279    -  promoter       AmpR promoter: bla
   6374..35      +  CDS            rop (fragment) (across the origin): Rop protein, which maintains plasmids at low copy number; rop
