[The description below was written by a language model from this plasmid's Addgene catalogue record and pLannotate feature annotations shown in this document.]
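Description:
pBac[6xP3-Tc-hsp-DsRedExpress-SV40] is a piggyBac-based insect transformation plasmid made for germline transgenesis in the flour beetle Tribolium. It is maintained in E. coli as a high-copy plasmid on a pUC-type backbone, with a ColE1/pMB1-family origin and an ampicillin resistance gene (β-lactamase under its own promoter). Remnants of the lac promoter/operator, lacZα and a pUC multiple cloning site are also annotated. The sequenced record is about 6.4 kb.

The payload is a single fluorescent marker cassette. According to the construct name and stated purpose, six copies of the P3 element, an artificial Pax6-responsive binding site that directs expression in eyes, are placed in front of a Tribolium (Tc) hsp core promoter. This drives DsRed-Express, a rapidly maturing tetrameric red fluorescent protein, and the transcript is terminated by an SV40 fragment carrying the polyadenylation signal. The depositor notes that this 6xP3 version gives much stronger eye fluorescence than the usual 3xP3 marker.

The automated feature table does not annotate the 6xP3 enhancer, the hsp promoter or the piggyBac terminal repeats, so their positions are not documented here. It does pick up fragments of baculovirus AcMNPV sequence (FP25 and LEF-9) on either side of the cassette. These are consistent with the viral genomic context from which piggyBac was originally cloned.

No transposase gene is annotated, so a separate source of piggyBac transposase would be expected for integration, although the record does not say this. The plasmid serves as a transformation vector and marker, allowing transgenic beetles to be identified by red eye fluorescence.
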