Addgene plasmid #86448: pBac[6xP3-Tc-hsp-DsRedExpress-SV40]
Purpose: pBAc transposon with transformation marker for Tribolium transgenesis; Drives dsRedExpress (red fluorescent) expression in the eyes (much stronger than usual 3XP3); (Transformation plasmid)
Depositing lab: Gregor Bucher.
Backbone
  Vector backbone: pBac
  Backbone size w/o insert (bp): 5500
  Vector type: Insect Expression
Growth in bacteria
  Bacterial resistance: Ampicillin, 100 μg/mL
  Growth temperature: 37°C
  Growth strain: DH5alpha
  Copy number: High Copy
Gene/Insert
  Gene/Insert name: 6xP3-Tc-hsp-DsRedExpress-SV40
  Cloning method: Restriction Enzyme; 5′ cloning site unknown (unknown if destroyed); 3′ cloning site unknown (unknown if destroyed)
Terms and licenses: Academic/Nonprofit Terms; Industry Terms: Not Available to Industry
Depositor comments: Literature: Horn et al. 2000 doi:10.1007/s004270000110; Berghammer et al. 1999 DOI:10.1038/46463
How to cite: pBac[6xP3-Tc-hsp-DsRedExpress-SV40] was a gift from Gregor Bucher (Addgene plasmid # 86448 ; http://n2t.net/addgene:86448 ; RRID:Addgene_86448)
